Addgene plasmid #116672: pHAGE-RHOA-E40Q
Purpose: Lentiviral expression of RHOA E40Q
Depositing lab: Gordon Mills & Kenneth Scott. Depositing organization: Baylor College of Medicine. Publication: Systematic Functional Annotation of Somatic Mutations in Cancer. Ng PK, Li J, Jeong KJ, Shao S, Chen H, Tsang YH, Sengupta S, Wang Z, Bhavana VH, Tran R, Soewito S, Minussi DC, Moreno D, Kong K, Dogruluk T, Lu H, Gao J, Tokheim C, Zhou DC, Johnson AM, Zeng J, Ip CKM, Ju Z, Wester M, Yu S, Li Y, Vellano CP, Schultz N, Karchin R, Ding L, Lu Y, Cheung LWT, Chen K, Shaw KR, Meric-Bernstam F, Scott KL, Yi S, Sahni N, Liang H, Mills GB. Cancer Cell. 2018 Mar 12;33(3):450-462.e10. doi: 10.1016/j.ccell.2018.01.021. PubMed 29533785.
Backbone
  Vector backbone: pHAGE
  Vector type: Lentiviral
Growth in bacteria
  Bacterial resistance: Ampicillin, 100 μg/mL
  Growth temperature: 37°C
  Growth strain: Stbl3
  Copy number: High Copy
Gene/Insert
  Gene/Insert name: RHOA
  Species: H. sapiens (human)
  Mutation: E40Q
  Entrez Gene: RHOA (a.k.a. ARH12, ARHA, EDFAOB, RHO12, RHOH12)
  Cloning method: Gateway Cloning
Terms and licenses: Academic/Nonprofit Terms; Industry Terms: Not Available to Industry
How to cite: pHAGE-RHOA-E40Q was a gift from Gordon Mills & Kenneth Scott (Addgene plasmid # 116672 ; http://n2t.net/addgene:116672 ; RRID:Addgene_116672)
