[The description below was written by a language model from this plasmid's Addgene catalogue record and pLannotate feature annotations shown in this document.]
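Description:
pHAGE-RHOA-E40Q is an HIV-1-based lentiviral expression plasmid of about 9.1 kb, built on the pHAGE backbone to deliver a mutant form of the human small GTPase RHOA carrying the E40Q substitution. It is propagated in E. coli through a high-copy ColE1/pUC-type origin and selected with ampicillin via the β-lactamase gene. The record lists a recombination-deficient strain (Stbl3) as the host, a common choice for plasmids containing repeated LTRs. The viral portion comprises a truncated 5' LTR, the Ψ packaging signal with an adjoining gag fragment, the Rev response element for Rev-dependent nuclear export of the genomic RNA, the cPPT/CTS element, and a ΔU3 self-inactivating 3' LTR that leaves the integrated provirus without LTR promoter activity. Short annotated nef, Rev, lacI, lac promoter and SV40 fragments appear to be backbone remnants rather than functional units.

Between the LTRs, the strong constitutive human EF-1α promoter drives the RHOA open reading frame, which was introduced by Gateway recombination and is flanked by attB1 and attB2 sites. A V5 epitope tag lies just downstream of attB2, positioned for a C-terminal fusion, although the record does not confirm that the insert reads through into it. An EMCV IRES followed by EGFP then allows the fluorescent reporter to be translated from the same transcript, so transduced cells can be identified or sorted by green fluorescence. A WPRE upstream of the 3' LTR enhances transcript stability and expression. No mammalian drug-selection marker is annotated. The plasmid belongs to a collection made for systematic functional annotation of somatic cancer mutations, and serves for stable expression of the RHOA E40Q variant in mammalian cells.
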