Features (pLannotate 1.2.2; 27 found; start..end, strand, type, name):
    377..634     +  LTR            5' LTR (truncated): truncated 5' long terminal repeat (LTR) from HIV-1
    681..806     +  misc_feature   HIV-1 Ψ: packaging signal of human immunodeficiency virus type 1
    790..1128    +  CDS            HIV-1 gag (fragment): gag protein from human immunodeficiency virus 1; gag
   1303..1536    +  misc_feature   RRE: The Rev response element (RRE) of HIV-1 allows for Rev-dependent mRNA export from the nucleus to the cytoplasm.
   1913..2013    +  CDS            Rev (fragment): human immunodeficiency virus 1 (HIV-1) Rev protein; rev; enhances nuclear export of unspliced and incompletely spliced viral mRNAs
   2058..2175    +  misc_feature   cPPT/CTS: central polypurine tract and central termination sequence of HIV-1
   2223..3401    +  promoter       EF-1α promoter: strong constitutive promoter for human elongation factor EF-1α
   3422..3439    +  protein_bind   attB1 (fragment): mutant version of attB; core recombination site for the Gateway® BP reaction BP Clonase™
   3445..4025    +  CDS            RhoA (fragment): human Rho family small GTPase RhoA
   4026..4049    -  protein_bind   attB2: mutant version of attB; recombination site for the Gateway® BP reaction BP Clonase™
   4102..4143    +  CDS            V5 tag: epitope tag from simian virus 5
   4269..4731    +  misc_feature   IRES: internal ribosome entry site (IRES) of the encephalomyocarditis virus (EMCV)
   4745..5464    +  CDS            EGFP: the original enhanced GFP (Yang et al., 1996) mammalian codon-optimized
   5478..6066    +  misc_feature   WPRE: woodchuck hepatitis virus posttranscriptional regulatory element
   6074..6139    +  CDS            nef (fragment): NEF_HV1Z2 - Experimental evidence at protein level: Swiss-Prot protein existence level 1. Extracellular Nef protein targets CD4(+) T-lymphocytes for apoptosis by interacting with CXCR4 surface receptors. From Human immunodeficiency virus type 1 group M subtype D (isolate Z2/CDC-Z34) (HIV-1).
   6141..6374    +  LTR            3' LTR (ΔU3): self-inactivating 3' long terminal repeat (LTR) from HIV-1
   6579..6683    +  promoter       AmpR promoter: bla
   6684..7544    +  CDS            AmpR: β-lactamase; bla; confers resistance to ampicillin, carbenicillin, and related antibiotics
   7715..8303    +  rep_origin     ori: high-copy-number ColE1/pMB1/pBR322/pUC origin of replication
   8486..8540    +  CDS            lacI (fragment): lac repressor; lacI; The lac repressor binds to the lac operator to inhibit transcription in E. coli. This inhibition can be relieved by adding lactose or isopropyl-β-D-thiogalactopyranoside (IPTG).
   8546..8639    +  rep_origin     SV40 ori (fragment): SV40 origin of replication
   8664..8701    +  CDS            lacI (fragment): lac repressor; lacI; The lac repressor binds to the lac operator to inhibit transcription in E. coli. This inhibition can be relieved by adding lactose or isopropyl-β-D-thiogalactopyranoside (IPTG).
   8714..8735    +  protein_bind   CAP binding site: CAP binding activates transcription in the presence of cAMP. E. coli catabolite activator protein
   8750..8780    +  promoter       lac promoter: promoter for the E. coli lac operon
   8788..8804    +  protein_bind   lac operator: The lac repressor binds to the lac operator to inhibit transcription in E. coli. This inhibition can be relieved by adding lactose or isopropyl-β-D-thiogalactopyranoside (IPTG). lac repressor encoded by lacI
   8838..8921    +  polyA_signal   SV40 poly(A) signal (fragment): SV40 polyadenylation signal
   9088..329     +  CDS            nef (fragment) (across the origin): NEF_HV1BR - Experimental evidence at protein level: Swiss-Prot protein existence level 1. Extracellular Nef protein targets CD4(+) T-lymphocytes for apoptosis by interacting with CXCR4 surface receptors (PubMed:14990729). From Human immunodeficiency virus type 1 group M subtype B (isolate BRU/LAI) (HIV-1).
>Addgene plasmid #116672 | pHAGE-RHOA-E40Q | addgene full sequence | sequence record 252976 | Addgene NGS Result
TGGAAGGGCTAATTCACTCCCAAAGAAGACAAGATATCCTTGATCTGTGGATCTACCACACACAAGGCTA
CTTCCCTGATTAGCAGAACTACACACCAGGGCCAGGGGTCAGATATCCACTGACCTTTGGATGGTGCTAC
AAGCTAGTACCAGTTGAGCCAGATAAGGTAGAAGAGGCCAATAAAGGAGAGAACACCAGCTTGTTACACC
CTGTGAGCCTGCATGGGATGGATGACCCGGAGAGAGAAGTGTTAGAGTGGAGGTTTGACAGCCGCCTAGC
ATTTCATCACGTGGCCCGAGAGCTGCATCCGGAGTACTTCAAGAACTGCTGATATCGAGCTTGCTACAAG
GGACTTTCCGCTGGGGACTTTCCAGGGAGGCGTGGCCTGGGCGGGACTGGGGAGTGGCGAGCCCTCAGAT
CCTGCATATAAGCAGCTGCTTTTTGCCTGTACTGGGTCTCTCTGGTTAGACCAGATCTGAGCCTGGGAGC
TCTCTGGCTAACTAGGGAACCCACTGCTTAAGCCTCAATAAAGCTTGCCTTGAGTGCTTCAAGTAGTGTG
TGCCCGTCTGTTGTGTGACTCTGGTAACTAGAGATCCCTCAGACCCTTTTAGTCAGTGTGGAAAATCTCT
AGCAGTGGCGCCCGAACAGGGACTTGAAAGCGAAAGGGAAACCAGAGGAGCTCTCTCGACGCAGGACTCG
GCTTGCTGAAGCGCGCACGGCAAGAGGCGAGGGGCGGCGACTGGTGAGTACGCCAAAAATTTTGACTAGC
GGAGGCTAGAAGGAGAGAGATGGGTGCGAGAGCGTCAGTATTAAGCGGGGGAGAATTAGATCGCGATGGG
AAAAAATTCGGTTAAGGCCAGGGGGAAAGAAAAAATATAAATTAAAACATATAGTATGGGCAAGCAGGGA
GCTAGAACGATTCGCAGTTAATCCTGGCCTGTTAGAAACATCAGAAGGCTGTAGACAAATACTGGGACAG
CTACAACCATCCCTTCAGACAGGATCAGAAGAACTTAGATCATTATATAATACAGTAGCAACCCTCTATT
GTGTGCATCAAAGGATAGAGATAAAAGACACCAAGGAAGCTTTAGACAAGATAGAGGAAGAGCAAAACAA
AAGTAAGACCACCGCACAGCAAGCGGCCGGCCGCTGATCTTCAGACCTGGAGGAGGAGATATGAGGGACA
ATTGGAGAAGTGAATTATATAAATATAAAGTAGTAAAAATTGAACCATTAGGAGTAGCACCCACCAAGGC
AAAGAGAAGAGTGGTGCAGAGAGAAAAAAGAGCAGTGGGAATAGGAGCTTTGTTCCTTGGGTTCTTGGGA
GCAGCAGGAAGCACTATGGGCGCAGCGTCAATGACGCTGACGGTACAGGCCAGACAATTATTGTCTGGTA
TAGTGCAGCAGCAGAACAATTTGCTGAGGGCTATTGAGGCGCAACAGCATCTGTTGCAACTCACAGTCTG
GGGCATCAAGCAGCTCCAGGCAAGAATCCTGGCTGTGGAAAGATACCTAAAGGATCAACAGCTCCTGGGG
ATTTGGGGTTGCTCTGGAAAACTCATTTGCACCACTGCTGTGCCTTGGAATGCTAGTTGGAGTAATAAAT
CTCTGGAACAGATTTGGAATCACACGACCTGGATGGAGTGGGACAGAGAAATTAACAATTACACAAGCTT
AATACACTCCTTAATTGAAGAATCGCAAAACCAGCAAGAAAAGAATGAACAAGAATTATTGGAATTAGAT
AAATGGGCAAGTTTGTGGAATTGGTTTAACATAACAAATTGGCTGTGGTATATAAAATTATTCATAATGA
TAGTAGGAGGCTTGGTAGGTTTAAGAATAGTTTTTGCTGTACTTTCTATAGTGAATAGAGTTAGGCAGGG
ATATTCACCATTATCGTTTCAGACCCACCTCCCAACCCCGAGGGGACCCGACAGGCCCGAAGGAATAGAA
GAAGAAGGTGGAGAGAGAGACAGAGACAGATCCATTCGATTAGTGAACGGATCTCGACGGTATCGCCGAA
TTCACAAATGGCAGTATTCATCCACAATTTTAAAAGAAAAGGGGGGATTGGGGGGTACAGTGCAGGGGAA
AGAATAGTAGACATAATAGCAACAGACATACAAACTAAAGAATTACAAAAACAAATTACAAAAATTCAAA
ATTTTCGGGTTTATTACAGGGACAGCAGAGATCCAGTTTGGACTAGTCGTGAGGCTCCGGTGCCCGTCAG
TGGGCAGAGCGCACATCGCCCACAGTCCCCGAGAAGTTGGGGGGAGGGGTCGGCAATTGAACCGGTGCCT
AGAGAAGGTGGCGCGGGGTAAACTGGGAAAGTGATGTCGTGTACTGGCTCCGCCTTTTTCCCGAGGGTGG
GGGAGAACCGTATATAAGTGCAGTAGTCGCCGTGAACGTTCTTTTTCGCAACGGGTTTGCCGCCAGAACA
CAGGTAAGTGCCGTGTGTGGTTCCCGCGGGCCTGGCCTCTTTACGGGTTATGGCCCTTGCGTGCCTTGAA
TTACTTCCACCTGGCTGCAGTACGTGATTCTTGATCCCGAGCTTCGGGTTGGAAGTGGGTGGGAGAGTTC
GAGGCCTTGCGCTTAAGGAGCCCCTTCGCCTCGTGCTTGAGTTGAGGCCTGGCCTGGGCGCTGGGGCCGC
CGCGTGCGAATCTGGTGGCACCTTCGCGCCTGTCTCGCTGCTTTCGATAAGTCTCTAGCCATTTAAAATT
TTTGATGACCTGCTGCGACGCTTTTTTTCTGGCAAGATAGTCTTGTAAATGCGGGCCAAGATCTGCACAC
TGGTATTTCGGTTTTTGGGGCCGCGGGCGGCGACGGGGCCCGTGCGTCCCAGCGCACATGTTCGGCGAGG
CGGGGCCTGCGAGCGCGGCCACCGAGAATCGGACGGGGGTAGTCTCAAGCTGGCCGGCCTGCTCTGGTGC
CTGGCCTCGCGCCGCCGTGTATCGCCCCGCCCTGGGCGGCAAGGCTGGCCCGGTCGGCACCAGTTGCGTG
AGCGGAAAGATGGCCGCTTCCCGGCCCTGCTGCAGGGAGCTCAAAATGGAGGACGCGGCGCTCGGGAGAG
CGGGCGGGTGAGTCACCCACACAAAGGAAAAGGGCCTTTCCGTCCTCAGCCGTCGCTTCATGTGACTCCA
CGGAGTACCGGGCGCCGTCCAGGCACCTCGATTAGTTCTCGAGCTTTTGGAGTACGTCGTCTTTAGGTTG
GGGGGAGGGGTTTTATGCGATGGAGTTTCCCCACACTGAGTGGGTGGAGACTGAAGTTAGGCCAGCTTGG
CACTTGATGTAATTCTCCTTGGAATTTGCCCTTTTTGAGTTTGGATCTTGGTTCATTCTCAAGCCTCAGA
CAGTGGTTCAAAGTTTTTTTCTTCCATTTCAGGTGTCGTGAAGCGGCCCTGCAGATATCAACAAGTTTGT
ACAAAAAAGTTGGCATGGCTGCCATCCGGAAGAAACTGGTGATTGTTGGTGATGGAGCCTGTGGAAAGAC
ATGCTTGCTCATAGTCTTCAGCAAGGACCAGTTCCCAGAGGTGTATGTGCCCACAGTGTTTCAGAACTAT
GTGGCAGATATCGAGGTGGATGGAAAGCAGGTAGAGTTGGCTTTGTGGGACACAGCTGGGCAGGAAGATT
ATGATCGCCTGAGGCCCCTCTCCTACCCAGATACCGATGTTATACTGATGTGTTTTTCCATCGACAGCCC
TGATAGTTTAGAAAACATCCCAGAAAAGTGGACCCCAGAAGTCAAGCATTTCTGTCCCAACGTGCCCATC
ATCCTGGTTGGGAATAAGAAGGATCTTCGGAATGATGAGCACACAAGGCGGGAGCTAGCCAAGATGAAGC
AGGAGCCGGTGAAACCTGAAGAAGGCAGAGATATGGCAAACAGGATTGGCGCTTTTGGGTACATGGAGTG
TTCAGCAAAGACCAAAGATGGAGTGAGAGAGGTTTTTGAAATGGCTACGAGAGCTGCTCTGCAAGCTAGA
CGTGGGAAGAAAAAATCTGGGTGCCTTGTCTTGTGCCCAACTTTCTTGTACAAAGTGGTTGATATCCAGC
ACAGTGGCGGCCGCTCGAGTCTAGAGGGCCCGCGGTTCGAAGGTAAGCCTATCCCTAACCCTCTCCTCGG
TCTCGATTCTACGCGTACCGGTTAGTAATGAGATCCCTCCCCCCCCCCTAACGTTACTGGCCGAAGCCGC
TTGGAATAAGGCCGGTGTGCGTTTGTCTATATGTTATTTTCCACCATATTGCCGTCTTTTGGCAATGTGA
GGGCCCGGAAACCTGGCCCTGTCTTCTTGACGAGCATTCCTAGGGGTCTTTCCCCTCTCGCCAAAGGAAT
GCAAGGTCTGTTGAATGTCGTGAAGGAAGCAGTTCCTCTGGAAGCTTCTTGAAGACAAACAACGTCTGTA
GCGACCCTTTGCAGGCAGCGGAACCCCCCACCTGGCGACAGGTGCCTCTGCGGCCAAAAGCCACGTGTAT
AAGATACACCTGCAAAGGCGGCACAACCCCAGTGCCACGTTGTGAGTTGGATAGTTGTGGAAAGAGTCAA
ATGGCTCTCCTCAAGCGTATTCAACAAGGGGCTGAAGGATGCCCAGAAGGTACCCCATTGTATGGGATCT
GATCTGGGGCCTCGGTGCACATGCTTTACATGTGTTTAGTCGAGGTTAAAAAAACGTCTAGGCCCCCCGA
ACCACGGGGACGTGGTTTTCCTTTGAAAAACACGATGATAATATGGCCACACATATGGTGAGCAAGGGCG
AGGAGCTGTTCACCGGGGTGGTGCCCATCCTGGTCGAGCTGGACGGCGACGTAAACGGCCACAAGTTCAG
CGTGTCCGGCGAGGGCGAGGGCGATGCCACCTACGGCAAGCTGACCCTGAAGTTCATCTGCACCACCGGC
AAGCTGCCCGTGCCCTGGCCCACCCTCGTGACCACCCTGACCTACGGCGTGCAGTGCTTCAGCCGCTACC
CCGACCACATGAAGCAGCACGACTTCTTCAAGTCCGCCATGCCCGAAGGCTACGTCCAGGAGCGCACCAT
CTTCTTCAAGGACGACGGCAACTACAAGACCCGCGCCGAGGTGAAGTTCGAGGGCGACACCCTGGTGAAC
CGCATCGAGCTGAAGGGCATCGACTTCAAGGAGGACGGCAACATCCTGGGGCACAAGCTGGAGTACAACT
ACAACAGCCACAACGTCTATATCATGGCCGACAAGCAGAAGAACGGCATCAAGGTGAACTTCAAGATCCG
CCACAACATCGAGGACGGCAGCGTGCAGCTCGCCGACCACTACCAGCAGAACACCCCCATCGGCGACGGC
CCCGTGCTGCTGCCCGACAACCACTACCTGAGCACCCAGTCCGCCCTGAGCAAAGACCCCAACGAGAAGC
GCGATCACATGGTCCTGCTGGAGTTCGTGACCGCCGCCGGGATCACTCTCGGCATGGACGAGCTGTACAA
GTAAATCGATAGATCCTAATCAACCTCTGGATTACAAAATTTGTGAAAGATTGACTGGTATTCTTAACTA
TGTTGCTCCTTTTACGCTATGTGGATACGCTGCTTTAATGCCTTTGTATCATGCTATTGCTTCCCGTATG
GCTTTCATTTTCTCCTCCTTGTATAAATCCTGGTTGCTGTCTCTTTATGAGGAGTTGTGGCCCGTTGTCA
GGCAACGTGGCGTGGTGTGCACTGTGTTTGCTGACGCAACCCCCACTGGTTGGGGCATTGCCACCACCTG
TCAGCTCCTTTCCGGGACTTTCGCTTTCCCCCTCCCTATTGCCACGGCGGAACTCATCGCCGCCTGCCTT
GCCCGCTGCTGGACAGGGGCTCGGCTGTTGGGCACTGACAATTCCGTGGTGTTGTCGGGGAAATCATCGT
CCTTTCCTTGGCTGCTCGCCTGTGTTGCCACCTGGATTCTGCGCGGGACGTCCTTCTGCTACGTCCCTTC
GGCCCTCAATCCAGCGGACCTTCCTTCCCGCGGCCTGCTGCCGGCTCTGCGGCCTCTTCCGCGTCTTCGC
CTTCGCCCTCAGACGAGTCGGATCTCCCTTTGGGCCGCCTCCCCGCCTGAGATCCTTTAAGACCAATGAC
TTACAAGGCAGCTGTAGATCTTAGCCACTTTTTAAAAGAAAAGGGGGGACTGGAAGGGCTAATTCACTCC
CAACGAAGACAAGATCTGCTTTTTGCTTGTACTGGGTCTCTCTGGTTAGACCAGATCTGAGCCTGGGAGC
TCTCTGGCTAACTAGGGAACCCACTGCTTAAGCCTCAATAAAGCTTGCCTTGAGTGCTTCAAGTAGTGTG
TGCCCGTCTGTTGTGTGACTCTGGTAACTAGAGATCCCTCAGACCCTTTTAGTCAGTGTGGAAAATCTCT
AGCAGTAGTAGTTCATGTCATCTTATTATTCAGTATTTATAACTTGCAAAGAAATGAATATCAGAGAGTG
AGAGGCCCGGGTTAATTAAGGAAAGGGCTAGATCATTCTTGAAGACGAAAGGGCCTCGTGATACGCCTAT
TTTTATAGGTTAATGTCATGATAATAATGGTTTCTTAGACGTCAGGTGGCACTTTTCGGGGAAATGTGCG
CGGAACCCCTATTTGTTTATTTTTCTAAATACATTCAAATATGTATCCGCTCATGAGACAATAACCCTGA
TAAATGCTTCAATAATATTGAAAAAGGAAGAGTATGAGTATTCAACATTTCCGTGTCGCCCTTATTCCCT
TTTTTGCGGCATTTTGCCTTCCTGTTTTTGCTCACCCAGAAACGCTGGTGAAAGTAAAAGATGCTGAAGA
TCAGTTGGGTGCACGAGTGGGTTACATCGAACTGGATCTCAACAGCGGTAAGATCCTTGAGAGTTTTCGC
CCCGAAGAACGTTTTCCAATGATGAGCACTTTTAAAGTTCTGCTATGTGGCGCGGTATTATCCCGTGTTG
ACGCCGGGCAAGAGCAACTCGGTCGCCGCATACACTATTCTCAGAATGACTTGGTTGAGTACTCACCAGT
CACAGAAAAGCATCTTACGGATGGCATGACAGTAAGAGAATTATGCAGTGCTGCCATAACCATGAGTGAT
AACACTGCGGCCAACTTACTTCTGACAACGATCGGAGGACCGAAGGAGCTAACCGCTTTTTTGCACAACA
TGGGGGATCATGTAACTCGCCTTGATCGTTGGGAACCGGAGCTGAATGAAGCCATACCAAACGACGAGCG
TGACACCACGATGCCTGTAGCAATGGCAACAACGTTGCGCAAACTATTAACTGGCGAACTACTTACTCTA
GCTTCCCGGCAACAATTAATAGACTGGATGGAGGCGGATAAAGTTGCAGGACCACTTCTGCGCTCGGCCC
TTCCGGCTGGCTGGTTTATTGCTGATAAATCTGGAGCCGGTGAGCGTGGGTCTCGCGGTATCATTGCAGC
ACTGGGGCCAGATGGTAAGCCCTCCCGTATCGTAGTTATCTACACGACGGGGAGTCAGGCAACTATGGAT
GAACGAAATAGACAGATCGCTGAGATAGGTGCCTCACTGATTAAGCATTGGTAACTGTCAGACCAAGTTT
ACTCATATATACTTTAGATTGATTTAAAACTTCATTTTTAATTTAAAAGGATCTAGGTGAAGATCCTTTT
TGATAATCTCATGACCAAAATCCCTTAACGTGAGTTTTCGTTCCACTGAGCGTCAGACCCCGTAGAAAAG
ATCAAAGGATCTTCTTGAGATCCTTTTTTTCTGCGCGTAATCTGCTGCTTGCAAACAAAAAAACCACCGC
TACCAGCGGTGGTTTGTTTGCCGGATCAAGAGCTACCAACTCTTTTTCCGAAGGTAACTGGCTTCAGCAG
AGCGCAGATACCAAATACTGTTCTTCTAGTGTAGCCGTAGTTAGGCCACCACTTCAAGAACTCTGTAGCA
CCGCCTACATACCTCGCTCTGCTAATCCTGTTACCAGTGGCTGCTGCCAGTGGCGATAAGTCGTGTCTTA
CCGGGTTGGACTCAAGACGATAGTTACCGGATAAGGCGCAGCGGTCGGGCTGAACGGGGGGTTCGTGCAC
ACAGCCCAGCTTGGAGCGAACGACCTACACCGAACTGAGATACCTACAGCGTGAGCTATGAGAAAGCGCC
ACGCTTCCCGAAGGGAGAAAGGCGGACAGGTATCCGGTAAGCGGCAGGGTCGGAACAGGAGAGCGCACGA
GGGAGCTTCCAGGGGGAAACGCCTGGTATCTTTATAGTCCTGTCGGGTTTCGCCACCTCTGACTTGAGCG
TCGATTTTTGTGATGCTCGTCAGGGGGGCGGAGCCTATGGAAAAACGCCAGCAACGCGGCCTTTTTACGG
TTCCTGGCCTTTTGCTGGCCTTTTGCTCACATGTTCTTTCCTGCGTTATCCCCTGATTCTGTGGATAACC
GTATTACCGCCTTTGAGTGAGCTGATACCGCTCGCCGCAGCCGAACGACCGAGCGCAGCGAGTCAGTGAG
CGAGGAAGCGGAAGAGCGCCCAATACGCAAACCGCCTCTCCCCGCGCGTTGGCCGATTCATTAATGCAGC
AAGCTCATGGCTGACTAATTTTTTTTATTTATGCAGAGGCCGAGGCCGCCTCGGCCTCTGAGCTATTCCA
GAAGTAGTGAGGAGGCTTTTTTGGAGGCCTAGGCTTTTGCAAAAAGCTCCCCGTGGCACGACAGGTTTCC
CGACTGGAAAGCGGGCAGTGAGCGCAACGCAATTAATGTGAGTTAGCTCACTCATTAGGCACCCCAGGCT
TTACACTTTATGCTTCCGGCTCGTATGTTGTGTGGAATTGTGAGCGGATAACAATTTCACACAGGAAACA
GCTATGACATGATTACGAATTTCACAAATAAAGCATTTTTTTCACTGCATTCTAGTTGTGGTTTGTCCAA
ACTCATCAATGTATCTTATCATGTCTGGATCAACTGGATAACTCAAGCTAACCAAAATCATCCCAAACTT
CCCACCCCATACCCTATTACCACTGCCAATTACCTGTGGTTTCATTTACTCTAAACCTGTGATTCCTCTG
AATTATTTTCATTTTAAAGAAATTGTATTTGTTAAATATGTACTACAAACTTAGTAGT
